Addgene plasmid #44859: pFA6a-link-yoGFPgamma-SpHis5
Purpose: Yeast tagging vector to create gene fusion with yeast optimized GFPgamma with SpHis5 selection
Depositing lab: Wendell Lim & Kurt Thorn. Depositing organization: University of California, San Francisco (UCSF). Publication: Improved Blue, Green, and Red Fluorescent Protein Tagging Vectors for S. cerevisiae. Lee S, Lim WA, Thorn KS. PLoS One. 2013 Jul 2;8(7):e67902. doi: 10.1371/journal.pone.0067902. Print 2013. PubMed 23844123.
Backbone
  Vector backbone: pFA6a
  Vector type: Yeast Expression
  Selectable markers: HIS3
Growth in bacteria
  Bacterial resistance: Ampicillin, 100 μg/mL
  Growth temperature: 37°C
  Growth strain: DH5alpha
  Copy number: Unknown
Gene/Insert
  Gene/Insert name: yoGFPgamma (alt name: Yeast Optimized GFPgamma)
  Species: Synthetic
Terms and licenses: Academic/Nonprofit Terms; Industry Terms: Not Available to Industry
Depositor comments: This vector is derived from the sequences published in “Optimized cassettes for fluorescent protein tagging in Saccharomyces cerevisiae.” Sheff MA, Thorn KS. Yeast. 2004 Jun;21(8):661-70. These plasmids were generated with funding from an NIGMS Systems Biology Center grant, number P50 GM081879. Please acknowledge this grant if you use these plasmids.
How to cite: pFA6a-link-yoGFPgamma-SpHis5 was a gift from Wendell Lim & Kurt Thorn (Addgene plasmid # 44859 ; http://n2t.net/addgene:44859 ; RRID:Addgene_44859)
