[The description below was written by a language model from this plasmid's Addgene catalogue record and pLannotate feature annotations shown in this document.]
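Description:
pFA6a-link-yoGFPgamma-SpHis5 is a 4,738 bp yeast tagging vector built on the pFA6a backbone. It serves as a template cassette for fusing a green fluorescent protein to a gene of interest in Saccharomyces cerevisiae, rather than as a plasmid that replicates in yeast. No yeast origin or centromere is annotated. In E. coli it is propagated through a high-copy ColE1/pUC-type origin and selected with ampicillin via the bla gene and its native promoter. Short remnants of bom, rop and lacI are backbone leftovers, and SP6 and T7 phage promoters flank the cassette.

The payload is yoGFPgamma, a synthetic GFP variant codon-optimized for yeast, which the automated annotation detects as a GFPmut3-like coding sequence. No promoter sits directly upstream of it. This fits its role as a tag that is expressed from the target gene's own promoter once integrated in frame. The "link" in the name implies a linker preceding the fluorescent protein, although the feature table does not annotate one. The S. cerevisiae ADH1 terminator follows the GFP to end the fusion transcript. Downstream is the selection module: the Schizosaccharomyces pombe his5 gene, driven by the Ashbya gossypii TEF promoter and closed by the TEF terminator. This gene complements S. cerevisiae his3 mutations and allows selection on medium lacking histidine. Because the marker and its regulatory sequences are heterologous, they share limited homology with the host genome.

Cassettes of this pFA6a type are typically amplified by PCR with primers carrying homology to the target locus, then integrated by homologous recombination to create fusions at the endogenous gene. The plasmid belongs to a series of improved blue, green and red fluorescent protein tagging vectors derived from earlier optimized yeast cassettes.
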