Features (pLannotate 1.2.2; 13 found; start..end, strand, type, name):
    117..168     +  misc_feature   bom (fragment): basis of mobility region from pBR322
    231..249     +  promoter       SP6 promoter: promoter for bacteriophage SP6 RNA polymerase
    319..1032    +  CDS            GFPmut3: GFPmut3 is a basic (constitutively fluorescent) green fluorescent protein published in 1996, derived from Aequorea victoria. It is reported to be a very rapidly-maturing weak dimer.
   1056..1243    +  terminator     ADH1 terminator: S. cerevisiae ADH1; transcription terminator for the S. cerevisiae alcohol dehydrogenase 1 (ADH1) gene
   1318..1661    +  promoter       TEF promoter: Ashbya gossypii TEF promoter
   1662..2315    +  CDS            S. pombe his5: imidazoleglycerol-phosphate dehydratase, required for histidine biosynthesis; Schizosaccharomyces pombe his5; yeast auxotrophic marker; corresponds to S. cerevisiae HIS3
   2321..2518    +  terminator     TEF terminator: Ashbya gossypii TEF terminator
   2623..2641    -  promoter       T7 promoter: promoter for bacteriophage T7 RNA polymerase
   2663..2716    -  CDS            lacI (fragment): lac repressor; lacI; The lac repressor binds to the lac operator to inhibit transcription in E. coli. This inhibition can be relieved by adding lactose or isopropyl-β-D-thiogalactopyranoside (IPTG).
   2899..3487    -  rep_origin     ori: high-copy-number ColE1/pMB1/pBR322/pUC origin of replication
   3658..4518    -  CDS            AmpR: β-lactamase; bla; confers resistance to ampicillin, carbenicillin, and related antibiotics
   4519..4623    -  promoter       AmpR promoter: bla
   4718..15      +  CDS            rop (fragment) (across the origin): Rop protein, which maintains plasmids at low copy number; rop
>Addgene plasmid #44859 | pFA6a-link-yoGFPgamma-SpHis5 | depositor full sequence | sequence record 62017 | pFA6a-link-yoGFPgamma-SpHis5 sequence 4738 bps
GGTGAAAACCTCTGACACATGCAGCTCCCGGAGACGGTCACAGCTTGTCTGTAAGCGGATGCCGGGAGCA
GACAAGCCCGTCAGGGCGCGTCAGCGGGTGTTGGCGGGTGTCGGGGCTGGCTTAACTATGCGGCATCAGA
GCAGATTGTACTGAGAGTGCACCATATGGACATATTGTCGTTAGAACGCGGCTACAATTAATACATAACC
TTATGTATCATACACATACGATTTAGGTGACACTATAGAACGCGGCCGCCAGCTGAAGCTTCGTACGCTG
CAGGTCGACGGATCGGTGACGGTGCTGGTTTAATTAACATGAGCAAGGGGGAAGAGTTGTTCACTGGTGT
TGTGCCTATATTGGTCGAATTGGATGGAGATGTTAATGGTCATAAGTTTTCAGTCTCCGGCGAGGGCGAA
GGAGATGCGACTTACGGTAAGCTGACTCTCAAGTTTATCTGTACCACAGGAAAGTTACCAGTACCATGGC
CAACTTTGGTGACTACGTTTTGTTATGGCGTACAATGCTTTGCTAGATACCCAGACCACATGAAACAACA
TGATTTCTTCAAATCTGCAATGCCTGAAGGTTATGTGCAGGAGCGTACAATCTTTTTCAAAGATGACGGT
AATTACAAAACAAGAGCTGAAGTTAAGTTCGAAGGTGATACCCTTGTTAATAGAATCGAATTGAAAGGTA
TCGATTTTAAGGAGGACGGTAATATTCTAGGGCACAAATTGGAATACAACTACAATTCACACAACGTCTA
CATCATGGCTGACAAACAGAAAAATGGAATTAAAGCCAACTTTAAAACAAGGCATAACATTGAAGATGGT
TCAGTCCAATTAGCCGATCATTATCAACAAAATACTCCAATTGGGGATGGCCCTGTTCTGCTACCTGACA
ATCATTACCTTTCTACACAATCTGCTTTAAGTAAAGACCCAAACGAAAAGAGAGATCACATGGTTCTATT
AGAGTTTGTAACAGCAGCAGGAATAACACATGGCATGGATGAACTTTACAAATAAGGCGCGCCACTTCTA
AATAAGCGAATTTCTTATGATTTATGATTTTTATTATTAAATAAGTTATAAAAAAAATAAGTGTATACAA
ATTTTAAAGTGACTCTTAGGTTTTAAAACGAAAATTCTTATTCTTGAGTAACTCTTTCCTGTAGGTCAGG
TTGCTTTCTCAGGTATAGTATGAGGTCGCTCTTATTGACCACACCTCTACCGGCAGATCCGCTAGGGATA
ACAGGGTAATATAGATCTGTTTAGCTTGCCTCGTCCCCGCCGGGTCACCCGGCCAGCGACATGGAGGCCC
AGAATACCCTCCTTGACAGTCTTGACGTGCGCAGCTCAGGGGCATGATGTGACTGTCGCCCGTACATTTA
GCCCATACATCCCCATGTATAATCATTTGCATCCATACATTTTGATGGCCGCACGGCGCGAAGCAAAAAT
TACGGCTCCTCGCTGCAGACCTGCGAGCAGGGAAACGCTCCCCTCACAGACGCGTTGAATTGTCCCCACG
CCGCGCCCCTGTAGAGAAATATAAAAGGTTAGGATTTGCCACTGAGGTTCTTCTTTCATATACTTCCTTT
TAAAATCTTGCTAGGATACAGTTCTCACATCACATCCGAACATAAACAACCATGGGTAGGAGGGCTTTTG
TAGAAAGAAATACGAACGAAACGAAAATCAGCGTTGCCATCGCTTTGGACAAAGCTCCCTTACCTGAAGA
GTCGAATTTTATTGATGAACTTATAACTTCCAAGCATGCAAACCAAAAGGGAGAACAAGTAATCCAAGTA
GACACGGGAATTGGATTCTTGGATCACATGTATCATGCACTGGCTAAACATGCAGGCTGGAGCTTACGAC
TTTACTCAAGAGGTGATTTAATCATCGATGATCATCACACTGCAGAAGATACTGCTATTGCACTTGGTAT
TGCATTCAAGCAGGCTATGGGTAACTTTGCCGGCGTTAAAAGATTTGGACATGCTTATTGTCCACTTGAC
GAAGCTCTTTCTAGAAGCGTAGTTGACTTGTCGGGACGGCCCTATGCTGTTATCGATTTGGGATTAAAGC
GTGAAAAGGTTGGGGAATTGTCCTGTGAAATGATCCCTCACTTACTATATTCCTTTTCGGTAGCAGCTGG
AATTACTTTGCATGTTACCTGCTTATATGGTAGTAATGACCATCATCGTGCTGAAAGCGCTTTTAAATCT
CTGGCTGTTGCCATGCGCGCGGCTACTAGTCTTACTGGAAGTTCTGAAGTCCCAAGCACGAAGGGAGTGT
TGTAAAGAGTACTGACAATAAAAAGATTCTTGTTTTCAAGAACTTGTCATTTGTATAGTTTTTTTATATT
GTAGTTGTTCTATTTTAATCAAATGTTAGCGTGATTTATATTTTTTTTCGCCTCGACATCATCTGCCCAG
ATGCGAAGTTAAGTGCGCAGAAAGTAATATCATGCGTCAATCGTATGTGAATGCTGGTCGCTATACTGCT
GTCGATTCGATACTAACGCCGCCATCCAGTTTAAACGAGCTCGAATTCATCGATGATATCAGATCCACTA
GTGGCCTATGCGGCCGCGGATCTGCCGGTCTCCCTATAGTGAGTCGTATTAATTTCGATAAGCCAGGTTA
ACCTGCATTAATGAATCGGCCAACGCGCGGGGAGAGGCGGTTTGCGTATTGGGCGCTCTTCCGCTTCCTC
GCTCACTGACTCGCTGCGCTCGGTCGTTCGGCTGCGGCGAGCGGTATCAGCTCACTCAAAGGCGGTAATA
CGGTTATCCACAGAATCAGGGGATAACGCAGGAAAGAACATGTGAGCAAAAGGCCAGCAAAAGGCCAGGA
ACCGTAAAAAGGCCGCGTTGCTGGCGTTTTTCCATAGGCTCCGCCCCCCTGACGAGCATCACAAAAATCG
ACGCTCAAGTCAGAGGTGGCGAAACCCGACAGGACTATAAAGATACCAGGCGTTTCCCCCTGGAAGCTCC
CTCGTGCGCTCTCCTGTTCCGACCCTGCCGCTTACCGGATACCTGTCCGCCTTTCTCCCTTCGGGAAGCG
TGGCGCTTTCTCAATGCTCACGCTGTAGGTATCTCAGTTCGGTGTAGGTCGTTCGCTCCAAGCTGGGCTG
TGTGCACGAACCCCCCGTTCAGCCCGACCGCTGCGCCTTATCCGGTAACTATCGTCTTGAGTCCAACCCG
GTAAGACACGACTTATCGCCACTGGCAGCAGCCACTGGTAACAGGATTAGCAGAGCGAGGTATGTAGGCG
GTGCTACAGAGTTCTTGAAGTGGTGGCCTAACTACGGCTACACTAGAAGGACAGTATTTGGTATCTGCGC
TCTGCTGAAGCCAGTTACCTTCGGAAAAAGAGTTGGTAGCTCTTGATCCGGCAAACAAACCACCGCTGGT
AGCGGTGGTTTTTTTGTTTGCAAGCAGCAGATTACGCGCAGAAAAAAAGGATCTCAAGAAGATCCTTTGA
TCTTTTCTACGGGGTCTGACGCTCAGTGGAACGAAAACTCACGTTAAGGGATTTTGGTCATGAGATTATC
AAAAAGGATCTTCACCTAGATCCTTTTAAATTAAAAATGAAGTTTTAAATCAATCTAAAGTATATATGAG
TAAACTTGGTCTGACAGTTACCAATGCTTAATCAGTGAGGCACCTATCTCAGCGATCTGTCTATTTCGTT
CATCCATAGTTGCCTGACTCCCCGTCGTGTAGATAACTACGATACGGGAGGGCTTACCATCTGGCCCCAG
TGCTGCAATGATACCGCGAGACCCACGCTCACCGGCTCCAGATTTATCAGCAATAAACCAGCCAGCCGGA
AGGGCCGAGCGCAGAAGTGGTCCTGCAACTTTATCCGCCTCCATCCAGTCTATTAATTGTTGCCGGGAAG
CTAGAGTAAGTAGTTCGCCAGTTAATAGTTTGCGCAACGTTGTTGCCATTGCTACAGGCATCGTGGTGTC
ACGCTCGTCGTTTGGTATGGCTTCATTCAGCTCCGGTTCCCAACGATCAAGGCGAGTTACATGATCCCCC
ATGTTGTGCAAAAAAGCGGTTAGCTCCTTCGGTCCTCCGATCGTTGTCAGAAGTAAGTTGGCCGCAGTGT
TATCACTCATGGTTATGGCAGCACTGCATAATTCTCTTACTGTCATGCCATCCGTAAGATGCTTTTCTGT
GACTGGTGAGTACTCAACCAAGTCATTCTGAGAATAGTGTATGCGGCGACCGAGTTGCTCTTGCCCGGCG
TCAATACGGGATAATACCGCGCCACATAGCAGAACTTTAAAAGTGCTCATCATTGGAAAACGTTCTTCGG
GGCGAAAACTCTCAAGGATCTTACCGCTGTTGAGATCCAGTTCGATGTAACCCACTCGTGCACCCAACTG
ATCTTCAGCATCTTTTACTTTCACCAGCGTTTCTGGGTGAGCAAAAACAGGAAGGCAAAATGCCGCAAAA
AAGGGAATAAGGGCGACACGGAAATGTTGAATACTCATACTCTTCCTTTTTCAATATTATTGAAGCATTT
ATCAGGGTTATTGTCTCATGAGCGGATACATATTTGAATGTATTTAGAAAAATAAACAAATAGGGGTTCC
GCGCACATTTCCCCGAAAAGTGCCACCTGACGTCTAAGAAACCATTATTATCATGACATTAACCTATAAA
AATAGGCGTATCACGAGGCCCTTTCGTCTCGCGCGTTTCGGTGATGAC
