>Addgene plasmid #44859 | pFA6a-link-yoGFPgamma-SpHis5 | addgene partial sequence | sequence record 63871 | Sp6 5'-ATTTAGGTGACACTATAG-3'
GGTGACGGTGCTGGTTTAATTAACATGAGCAAGGGGGAAGAGTTGTTCACTGGTGTTGTGCCTATATTGG
TCGAATTGGATGGAGATGTTAATGGTCATAAGTTTTCAGTCTCCGGCGAGGGCGAAGGAGATGCGACTTA
CGGTAAGCTGACTCTCAAGTTTATCTGTACCACAGGAAAGTTACCAGTACCATGGCCAACTTTGGTGACT
ACGTTTTGTTATGGCGTACAATGCTTTGCTAGATACCCAGACCACATGAAACAACATGATTTCTTCAAAT
CTGCAATGCCTGAAGGTTATGTGCAGGAGCGTACAATCTTTTTCAAAGATGACGGTAATTACAAAACAAG
AGCTGAAGTTAAGTTCGAAGGTGATACCCTTGTTAATAGAATCGAATTGAAAGGTATCGATTTTAAGGAG
GACGGTAATATTCTAGGGCACAAATTGGAATACAACTACAATTCACACAACGTCTACATCATGGCTGACA
AACAGAAAAATGGAATTAAAGCCAACTTTAAAACAAGGCATAACATTGAAGATGGTTCAGTCCAATTAGC
CGATCATTATCAACAAAATACTCCAATTGGGGATGGCCCTGTTCTGCTACCTGACAATCATTACCTTTCT
ACACAATCTGCTTTAAGTAAAGACCCAAACGAAAAGAGAGATCACATGGTTCTATTAGAGTTTGTAACAG
CAGCAGGAATAACACATGGCATGGATGAACTTTACAAATAAGGCGCGCCACTTCTAAATAAGCGAATTTC
TTATGATTTATGATTTTTATTATTAAATAAGTTATAAAAA
