>Addgene plasmid #44859 | pFA6a-link-yoGFPgamma-SpHis5 | addgene partial sequence | sequence record 63966 | T7 5'-TAATACGACTCACTATAGGG-3'
GGATCTGATATCATCGATGAATTCGAGCTCGTTTAAACTGGATGGCGGCGTTAGTATCGAATCGACAGCA
GTATAGCGACCAGCATTCACATACGATTGACGCATGATATTACTTTCTGCGCACTTAACTTCGCATCTGG
GCAGATGATGTCGAGGCGAAAAAAAATATAAATCACGCTAACATTTGATTAAAATAGAACAACTACAATA
TAAAAAAACTATACAAATGACAAGTTCTTGAAAACAAGAATCTTTTTATTGTCAGTACTCTTTACAACAC
TCCCTTCGTGCTTGGGACTTCAGAACTTCCAGTAAGACTAGTAGCCGCGCGCATGGCAACAGCCAGAGAT
TTAAAAGCGCTTTCAGCACGATGATGGTCATTACTACCATATAAGCAGGTAACATGCAAAGTAATTCCAG
CTGCTACCGAAAAGGAATATAGTAAGTGAGGGATCATTTCACAGGACAATTCCCCAACCTTTTCACGCTT
TAATCCCAAATCGATAACAGCATAGGGCCGTCCCGACAAGTCAACTACGCTTCTAGAAAGAGCTTCGTCA
AGTGGACAATAAGCATGTCCAAATCTTTTAACGCCGGCAAAGTTACTCATAGCCTGCTTGAATGCAATAC
CAAGTGCAATAGCAGTATCTTCTGCAGTGTGATGATCATCGATGATTAAATCACCTCTTGAGTAAAGTCG
TAAGCTCCAGCCTGCATGTTTAGCCAGTGCATGATACATGTGATCCAAGAATCCAATTCCCGTGTCTACT
TGGATTACTTGTTCTCCCTTTTGGTTTGTATGCTTGGAAGTTATAAGTTCATCAATAAA
